>Addgene plasmid #168531 | pDONR223 SARS-CoV-1 NSP16_nostop | depositor partial sequence | sequence record 326740 | Inserted CDS without stop codon
ATGGCAAGTCAAGCGTGGCAACCAGGTGTTGCGATGCCTAACTTGTACAAGATGCAAAGAATGCTTCTTG
AAAAGTGTGACCTTCAGAATTATGGTGAAAATGCTGTTATACCAAAAGGAATAATGATGAATGTCGCAAA
GTATACTCAACTGTGTCAATACTTAAATACACTTACTTTAGCTGTACCCTACAACATGAGAGTTATTCAC
TTTGGTGCTGGCTCTGATAAAGGAGTTGCACCAGGTACAGCTGTGCTCAGACAATGGTTGCCAACTGGCA
CACTACTTGTCGATTCAGATCTTAATGACTTCGTCTCCGACGCAGATTCTACTTTAATTGGAGACTGTGC
AACAGTACATACGGCTAATAAATGGGACCTTATTATTAGCGATATGTATGACCCTAGGACCAAACATGTG
ACAAAAGAGAATGACTCTAAAGAAGGGTTTTTCACTTATCTGTGTGGATTTATAAAGCAAAAACTAGCCC
TGGGTGGTTCTATAGCTGTAAAGATAACAGAGCATTCTTGGAATGCTGACCTTTACAAGCTTATGGGCCA
TTTCTCATGGTGGACAGCTTTTGTTACAAATGTAAATGCATCATCATCGGAAGCATTTTTAATTGGGGCT
AACTATCTTGGCAAGCCGAAGGAACAAATTGATGGCTATACCATGCATGCTAACTACATTTTCTGGAGGA
ACACAAATCCTATCCAGTTGTCTTCCTATTCACTCTTTGACATGAGCAAATTTCCTCTTAAATTAAGAGG
AACTGCTGTAATGTCTCTTAAGGAGAATCAAATCAATGATATGATTTATTCTCTTCTGGAAAAAGGTAGG
CTTATCATTAGAGAAAACAACAGAGTTGTGGTTTCAAGTGATATTCTTGTTAACAAC
