[The description below was written by a language model from this plasmid's Addgene catalogue record.]
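Description:
pDONR223 SARS-CoV-1 NSP16_nostop is a Gateway-compatible Entry clone built on the pDONR223 donor backbone (about 5 kb without insert). It is propagated in standard E. coli cloning strains such as DH5alpha under spectinomycin selection. The record lists the copy number as unknown and includes no feature table, so the origin of replication and other backbone elements are not itemised. As an Entry vector made by Gateway cloning, the insert is expected to sit between attL recombination sites, the standard arrangement that allows LR recombination into attR-containing Destination vectors. M13 forward and reverse primer sites flank the cloning region for sequence verification.

The insert is an 897 bp coding sequence for NSP16 of SARS-CoV-1, one of the non-structural proteins derived from the viral ORF1ab polyprotein. In coronaviruses generally, NSP16 is known as the 2'-O-methyltransferase involved in viral RNA cap modification. The "nostop" designation indicates that the open reading frame lacks a terminal stop codon, so after transfer into a Destination vector it can be read through into a C-terminal tag or fusion partner. The Entry clone is not itself an expression construct; the record states no promoter, tag or reporter, and these would be supplied by whichever Destination vector is chosen.

The plasmid belongs to a collection of human coronavirus protein-coding sequences assembled as flexible, multipurpose Gateway Entry clones. It serves as a shuttle source for moving NSP16 into expression systems suited to different hosts and assays. The record does not specify particular downstream applications.
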