Addgene plasmid #168531: pDONR223 SARS-CoV-1 NSP16_nostop
Purpose: Gateway-compatible Entry vector
Depositing lab: Fritz Roth. Depositing organization: Sinai Health System. Publication: A resource of human coronavirus protein-coding sequences in a flexible, multipurpose Gateway Entry clone collection. Weller B, Lin CW, Pogoutse O, Sauer M, Marin-de la Rosa N, Strobel A, Young V, Knapp JJ, Rayhan A, Falter C, Kim DK, Roth FP, Falter-Braun P. G3 (Bethesda). 2023 Jul 5;13(7):jkad105. doi: 10.1093/g3journal/jkad105. PubMed 37267226.
Backbone
  Vector backbone: pDONR223
  Backbone manufacturer: Rual et al, Genome Res. 14:2128-2135, 2004.
  Backbone size w/o insert (bp): 5005
  Vector type: Other
Growth in bacteria
  Bacterial resistance: Spectinomycin, 50 μg/mL
  Growth temperature: 37°C
  Growth strain: DH5alpha
  Copy number: Unknown
Gene/Insert
  Gene/Insert name: NSP16
  Species: Other
  Insert size (bp): 897
  Entrez Gene: ORF1ab (a.k.a. sarsp1)
  Cloning method: Gateway Cloning
  Sequencing primers: 5′ m13-For; 3′ m13-Rev
Resource information
  A portion of this plasmid was derived from a plasmid made by: Falter-Braun Lab
Terms and licenses: Academic/Nonprofit Terms; Industry Terms
How to cite: pDONR223 SARS-CoV-1 NSP16_nostop was a gift from Fritz Roth (Addgene plasmid # 168531 ; http://n2t.net/addgene:168531 ; RRID:Addgene_168531)
